>Addgene plasmid #158578 | pYPQ142-ZmUbi-tRNA | addgene full sequence | sequence record 331331 | Addgene NGS Result
CTAGATAACGCACTGCAGTGCAGCGTGACCCGGTCGTGCCCCTCTCTAGAGATAATGAGCATTGCATGTC
TAAGTTATAAAAAATTACCACATATTTTTTTTGTCACACTTGTTTGAAGTGCAGTTTATCTATCTTTATA
CATATATTTAAACTTTACTCTACGAATAATATAATCTATAGTACTACAATAATATCAGTGTTTTAGAGAA
TCATATAAATGAACAGTTAGACATGGTCTAAAGGACAATTGAGTATTTTGACAACAGGACTCTACAGTTT
TATCTTTTTAGTGTGCATGTGTTCTCCTTTTTTTTTGCAAATAGCTTCACCTATATAATACTTCATCCAT
TTTATTAGTACATCCATTTAGGGTTTAGGGTTAATGGTTTTTATAGACTAATTTTTTTAGTACATCTATT
TTATTCTATTTTAGCCTCTAAATTAAGAAAACTAAAACTCTATTTTAGTTTTTTTATTTAATAATTTAGA
TATAAAATAGAATAAAATAAAGTGACTAAAAATTAAACAAATACCCTTTAAGAAATTAAAAAAACTAAGG
AAACATTTTTCTTGTTTCGAGTAGATAATGCCAGCCTGTTAAACGCCGTCGACGAGTCTAACGGACACCA
ACCAGCGAACCAGCAGCGTCGCGTCGGGCCAAGCGAAGCAGACGGCACGGCATCTCTGTCGCTGCCTCTG
GACCCCTCTCGAGAGTTCCGCTCCACCGTTGGACTTGCTCCGCTGTCGGCATCCAGAAATTGCGTGGCGG
AGCGGCAGACGTGAGCCGGCACGGCAGGCGGCCTCCTCCTCCTCTCACGGCACCGGCAGCTACGGGGGAT
TCCTTTCCCACCGCTCCTTCGCTTTCCCTTCCTCGCCCGCCGTAATAAATAGACACCCCCTCCACACCCT
CTTTCCCCAACCTCGTGTTGTTCGGAGCGCACACACACACAACCAGATCTCCCCCAAATCCACCCGTCGG
CACCTCCGCTTCAAGGTACGCCGCTCGTCCTCCCCCCCCCCCCCCTCTCTACCTTCTCTAGATCGGCGTT
CCGGTCCATGGTTAGGGCCCGGTAGTTCTACTTCTGTTCATGTTTGTGTTAGATCCGTGTTTGTGTTAGA
TCCGTGCTGCTAGCGTTCGTACACGGATGCGACCTGTACGTCAGACACGTTCTGATTGCTAACTTGCCAG
TGTTTCTCTTTGGGGAATCCTGGGATGGCTCTAGCCGTTCCGCAGACGGGATCGATTTCATGATTTTTTT
TGTTTCGTTGCATAGGGTTTGGTTTGCCCTTTTCCTTTATTTCAATATATGCCGTGCACTTGTTTGTCGG
GTCATCTTTTCATGCTTTTTTTTGTCTTGGTTGTGATGATGTGGTCTGGTTGGGCGGTCGTTCTAGATCG
GAGTAGAATTAATTCTGTTTCAAACTACCTGGTGGATTTATTAATTTTGGATCTGTATGTGTGTGCCATA
CATATTCATAGTTACGAATTGAAGATGATGGATGGAAATATCGATCTAGGATAGGTATACATGTTGATGC
GGGTTTTACTGATGCATATACAGAGATGCTTTTTGTTCGCTTGGTTGTGATGATGTGGTGTGGTTGGGCG
GTCGTTCATTCGTTCTAGATCGGAGTAGAATACTGTTTCAAACTACCTGGTGTATTTATTAATTTTGGAA
CTGTATGTGTGTGTCATACATCTTCATAGTTACGAGTTTAAGATGGATGGAAATATCGATCTAGGATAGG
TATACATGTTGATGTGGGTTTTACTGATGCATATACATGATGGCATATGCAGCATCTATTCATATGCTCT
AACCTTGAGTACCTATCTATTATAATAAACAAGTATGTTTTATAATTATTTTGATCTTGATATACTTGGA
TGATGGCATATGCAGCAGCTATATGTGGATTTTTTTAGCCCTGCCTTCATACGCTATTTATTTGCTTGGT
ACTGTTTCTTTTGTCGATGCTCACCCTGTTGTTTGGTGTTACTTCTGCAGGGATCCCCAAGTGGTGGCTA
TCGAGACCGGCGCCGCTACAGGGCGCGTCCCATTCGCCATTCAGGCTGCGCAACTGTTGGGAAGGGCGAT
CGGTGCGGGCCTCTTCGCTATTACGCCAGCTGGCGAAAGGGGGATGTGCTGCAAGGCGATTAAGTTGGGT
AACGCCAGGGTTTTCCCAGTCACGACGTTGTAAAACGACGGCCAGTGAGCGCGCGTAATACGACTCACTA
TAGGGCGAATTGGGTACCGGGCCCCCCCTCGAGGTCCTCCAGCTTTTGTTCCCTTTAGTGAGGGTTAATT
GCGCGCTTGGCGTAATCATGGTCATAGCTGTTTCCTGTGTGAAATTGTTATCCGCTCACAATTCCACACA
ACATACGAGCCGGAAGCATAAAGTGTAAAGCCTGGGGTGCCTAATGAGTGAGCTAACTCACATTAATTGC
GTTGCGCTCACTGCCCGCTTTCCACCGGTGGTCTCTGGACAACAAAGCACCAGTGGTCTAGTGGTAGAAT
AGTACCCTGCCACGGTACAGACCCGGGTTCGATTCCCGGCTGGTGCAACTAGTAAGGGCGAATTCGACCC
AGCTTTCTTGTACAAAGTTGGCATTATAAAAAATAATTGCTCATCAATTTGTTGCAACGAACAGGTCACT
ATCAGTCAAAATAAAATCATTATTTGCCATCCAGCTGATATCCCCTATAGTGAGTCGTATTACATGGTCA
TAGCTGTTTCCTGGCAGCTCTGGCCCGTGTCTCAAAATCTCTGATGTTACATTGCACAAGATAAAAATAT
ATCATCATGCCTCCTCTGGACCAGCCAGGACAGAAATGCCTCGACTTCGCTGCTACCCAAGGTTGCCGGG
TGACGCACACCGTGGAAACGGATGAAGGCACGAACCCAGTGGACATAAGCCTGTTCGGTTCGTAAGCTGT
AATGCAAGTAGCGTATGCGCTCACGCAACTGGTCCAGAACCTTGACCGAACGCAGCGGTGGTAACGGCGC
AGTGGCGGTTTTCATGGCTTGTTATGACTGTTTTTTTGGGGTACAGTCTATGCCTCGGGCATCCAAGCAG
CAAGCGCGTTACGCCGTGGGTCGATGTTTGATGTTATGGAGCAGCAACGATGTTACGCAGCAGGGCAGTC
GCCCTAAAACAAAGTTAAACATTATGAGGGAAGCGGTGATCGCCGAAGTATCGACTCAACTATCAGAGGT
AGTTGGCGTCATCGAGCGCCATCTCGAACCGACGTTGCTGGCCGTACATTTGTACGGCTCCGCAGTGGAT
GGCGGCCTGAAGCCACACAGTGATATTGATTTGCTGGTTACGGTGACCGTAAGGCTTGATGAAACAACGC
GGCGAGCTTTGATCAACGACCTTTTGGAAACTTCGGCTTCCCCTGGAGAGAGCGAGATTCTCCGCGCTGT
AGAAGTCACCATTGTTGTGCACGACGACATCATTCCGTGGCGTTATCCAGCTAAGCGCGAACTGCAATTT
GGAGAATGGCAGCGCAATGACATTCTTGCAGGTATCTTCGAGCCAGCCACGATCGACATTGATCTGGCTA
TCTTGCTGACAAAAGCAAGAGAACATAGCGTTGCCTTGGTAGGTCCAGCGGCGGAGGAACTCTTTGATCC
GGTTCCTGAACAGGATCTATTTGAGGCGCTAAATGAAACCTTAACGCTATGGAACTCGCCGCCCGACTGG
GCTGGCGATGAGCGAAATGTAGTGCTTACGTTGTCCCGCATTTGGTACAGCGCAGTAACCGGCAAAATCG
CGCCGAAGGATGTCGCTGCCGACTGGGCAATGGAGCGCCTGCCGGCCCAGTATCAGCCCGTCATACTTGA
AGCTAGACAGGCTTATCTTGGACAAGAAGAAGATCGCTTGGCCTCGCGCGCAGATCAGTTGGAAGAATTT
GTCCACTACGTGAAAGGCGAGATCACCAAGGTAGTCGGCAAATAACCCTCGAGCCACCCATGACCAAAAT
CCCTTAACGTGAGTTACGCGTCGTTCCACTGAGCGTCAGACCCCGTAGAAAAGATCAAAGGATCTTCTTG
AGATCCTTTTTTTCTGCGCGTAATCTGCTGCTTGCAAACAAAAAAACCACCGCTACCAGCGGTGGTTTGT
TTGCCGGATCAAGAGCTACCAACTCTTTTTCCGAAGGTAACTGGCTTCAGCAGAGCGCAGATACCAAATA
CTGTTCTTCTAGTGTAGCCGTAGTTAGGCCACCACTTCAAGAACTCTGTAGCACCGCCTACATACCTCGC
TCTGCTAATCCTGTTACCAGTGGCTGCTGCCAGTGGCGATAAGTCGTGTCTTACCGGGTTGGACTCAAGA
CGATAGTTACCGGATAAGGCGCAGCGGTCGGGCTGAACGGGGGGTTCGTGCACACAGCCCAGCTTGGAGC
GAACGACCTACACCGAACTGAGATACCTACAGCGTGAGCTATGAGAAAGCGCCACGCTTCCCGAAGGGAG
AAAGGCGGACAGGTATCCGGTAAGCGGCAGGGTCGGAACAGGAGAGCGCACGAGGGAGCTTCCAGGGGGA
AACGCCTGGTATCTTTATAGTCCTGTCGGGTTTCGCCACCTCTGACTTGAGCGTCGATTTTTGTGATGCT
CGTCAGGGGGGCGGAGCCTATGGAAAAACGCCAGCAACGCGGCCTTTTTACGGTTCCTGGCCTTTTGCTG
GCCTTTTGCTCACATGTTCTTTCCTGCGTTATCCCCTGATTCTGTGGATAACCGTATTACCGCCTTTGAG
TGAGCTGATACCGCTCGCCGCAGCCGAACGACCGAGCGCAGCGAGTCAGTGAGCGAGGAAGCGGAAGAGC
GCCCAATACGCAAACCGCCTCTCCCCGCGCGTTGGCCGATTCATTAATGCAGCTGGCACGACAGGTTTCC
CGACTGGAAAGCGGGCAGTGAGCGCAACGCAATTAATACGCGTACCGCGAGCCAGGAAGAGTTTGTAGAA
ACGCAAAAAGGCCATCCGTCAGGATGGCCTTCTGCTTAGTTTGATGCCTGGCAGTTTATGGCGGGCGTCC
TGCCCGCCACCCTCCGGGCCGTTGCTTCACAACGTTCAAATCCGCTCCCGGCGGATTTGTCCTACTCAGG
AGAGCGTTCACCGACAAACAACAGATAAAACGAAAGGCCCAGTCTTCCGACTGAGCCTTTCGTTTTATTT
GATGCCTGGCAGTTCCCTACTCTCGCGTTAACGCTTGCATGGATGTTTTCCCAGTCACGACGTTGTAAAA
CGACGGCCAGTCTTAAGCTCGGGCCCAATAATGATTTTATTTTGACTGATAGTGACCTGTTCGTTGCAAC
AAATTGATGAGCAATGCTTTTTTATAATGCCAACTTTGTATACAAAAGTTGCCCCATGGCGTTCCCT
Features (pLannotate 1.2.2; 22 found; start..end, strand, type, name):
     13..2010    +  promoter       Ubi promoter: maize polyubiquitin gene promoter
   2040..2058    -  rep_origin     f1 ori (fragment): f1 bacteriophage origin of replication; arrow indicates direction of (+) strand synthesis
   2063..2218    -  CDS            lacZα (fragment): LacZα fragment of β-galactosidase; lacZ fragment
   2226..2244    +  promoter       T7 promoter: promoter for bacteriophage T7 RNA polymerase
   2253..2276    -  misc_feature   MCS (fragment): pBluescript multiple cloning site
   2292..2310    -  promoter       T3 promoter: promoter for bacteriophage T3 RNA polymerase
   2355..2371    -  protein_bind   lac operator: The lac repressor binds to the lac operator to inhibit transcription in E. coli. This inhibition can be relieved by adding lactose or isopropyl-β-D-thiogalactopyranoside (IPTG). lac repressor encoded by lacI
   2379..2409    -  promoter       lac promoter: promoter for the E. coli lac operon
   2424..2445    -  protein_bind   CAP binding site: CAP binding activates transcription in the presence of cAMP. E. coli catabolite activator protein
   2496..2566    +  ncRNA          tRNA: Accession: RF00005 - tRNA
   2587..2686    -  protein_bind   attL2: mutant version of attL; recombination site for the Gateway® LR reaction LR Clonase™
   2704..2722    -  promoter       T7 promoter: promoter for bacteriophage T7 RNA polymerase
   2912..2935    +  promoter       Pc promoter (fragment): intI1 (promoter lies within the coding sequence); class 1 integron promoter
   3111..3167    +  CDS            GmR (fragment): gentamycin acetyltransferase; aacC1; confers resistance to gentamycin
   3174..3965    +  CDS            SmR: aminoglycoside adenylyltransferase (Murphy, 1985); aadA; confers resistance to spectinomycin and streptomycin
   4058..4646    +  rep_origin     ori: high-copy-number ColE1/pMB1/pBR322/pUC origin of replication
   4829..4921    +  CDS            lacI (fragment): lac repressor; lacI; The lac repressor binds to the lac operator to inhibit transcription in E. coli. This inhibition can be relieved by adding lactose or isopropyl-β-D-thiogalactopyranoside (IPTG).
   4976..5003    -  terminator     rrnB T2 terminator: transcription terminator T2 from the E. coli rrnB gene
   5135..5178    +  terminator     rrnB T1 terminator: Escherichia coli rrnB; transcription terminator T1 from the E. coli rrnB gene
   5225..5261    -  CDS            lacZα (fragment): LacZα fragment of β-galactosidase; lacZ fragment
   5277..5360    +  protein_bind   attL1 (fragment): mutant version of attL; recombination site for the Gateway® LR reaction LR Clonase™
   5351..5371    +  protein_bind   attB5: mutant version of attB; core recombination site for the Gateway® BP reaction BP Clonase™
