[The description below was written by a language model from this plasmid's Addgene catalogue record and pLannotate feature annotations shown in this document.]
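Description:
pYPQ142-ZmUbi-tRNA is an empty-backbone Gateway entry clone, built on pYPQ141D, that also acts as a Golden Gate recipient for assembling two guide RNA units for plant CRISPR work. It is a 5,387-nt high-copy plasmid maintained in E. coli through a ColE1/pUC-type origin. Selection is with spectinomycin, conferred by the aadA (SmR) aminoglycoside adenylyltransferase gene. Short fragments of a class 1 integron Pc promoter and a gentamicin resistance gene lie just upstream of this marker and appear to be remnants of the marker's source cassette. rrnB T1 and T2 terminators sit upstream of the recombination cassette, an arrangement typical of Gateway entry backbones that insulates the cassette from vector transcription.

The functional region is bracketed by an annotated attL1 fragment (with an overlapping attB5 call) and attL2, so the assembled contents can be moved into a compatible destination vector by an LR reaction. Inside these sites, the roughly 2 kb maize ubiquitin 1 promoter, a Pol II promoter, faces a lacZα stuffer carrying the lac promoter, operator and CAP site, along with pBluescript-derived MCS, T7 and T3 remnants. A tRNA element follows the stuffer. According to the record, gRNA modules from pYPQ131-tRNA2.0 and pYPQ132-tRNA2.0 are inserted here by Golden Gate assembly. They presumably replace the lacZα segment, which would allow blue/white screening, though the record does not state this or name the type IIS enzyme used. The likely result is a single ZmUbi-driven transcript in which tRNA sequences separate the guides, so that endogenous tRNA processing releases the individual gRNAs. The associated publication places the plasmid in a toolkit for multiplexed CRISPR gene activation in plants.
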