Addgene plasmid #158578: pYPQ142-ZmUbi-tRNA
Purpose: (Empty Backbone) Gateway entry clone and Golden Gate recipient for pYPQ131-tRNA2.0 and pYPQ132-tRNA2.0; assembly of 2 gRNAs
Depositing lab: Yiping Qi. Depositing organization: University of Maryland, College Park. Publication: CRISPR-Act3.0 for highly efficient multiplexed gene activation in plants. Pan C, Wu X, Markel K, Malzahn AA, Kundagrami N, Sretenovic S, Zhang Y, Cheng Y, Shih PM, Qi Y. Nat Plants. 2021 Jul;7(7):942-953. doi: 10.1038/s41477-021-00953-7. Epub 2021 Jun 24. PubMed 34168320.
Backbone
  Vector backbone: pYPQ141D
  Vector type: Plant Expression, CRISPR
  Promoter: Maize ubiquitin 1
Growth in bacteria
  Bacterial resistance: Spectinomycin, 50 μg/mL
  Growth temperature: 37°C
  Growth strain: DH5alpha
  Copy number: High Copy
Terms and licenses: Academic/Nonprofit Terms; Industry Terms: Not Available to Industry
How to cite: pYPQ142-ZmUbi-tRNA was a gift from Yiping Qi (Addgene plasmid # 158578 ; http://n2t.net/addgene:158578 ; RRID:Addgene_158578)
